Addgene plasmid #26215: pJFRC2-INS
Depositing lab: Gerald Rubin. Depositing organization: HHMI, Janelia Research Campus. Publication: Refinement of tools for targeted gene expression in Drosophila. Pfeiffer BD, Ngo TT, Hibbard KL, Murphy C, Jenett A, Truman JW, Rubin GM. Genetics. 2010 Oct;186(2):735-55. doi: 10.1534/genetics.110.119917. Epub 2010 Aug 9. PubMed 20697123.
Backbone
  Vector backbone: pJFRC-MUH
  Backbone size w/o insert (bp): 10785
  Vector type: Insect Expression
Growth in bacteria
  Bacterial resistance: Ampicillin, 100 μg/mL
  Growth temperature: 37°C
  Growth strain: DH5alpha
  Copy number: High Copy
Gene/Insert
  Gene/Insert name: mCD8::GFP
  Species: M. musculus (mouse)
  Insert size (bp): 1389
  Cloning method: Restriction Enzyme; 5′ cloning site XhoI (not destroyed); 3′ cloning site XbaI (not destroyed)
  Sequencing primers: 5′ hsp70 F: GAGCGCCGGAGTATAAATAGAG; 3′ SV40 R: CCATTCATCAGTTCCATAGG
Terms and licenses: Academic/Nonprofit Terms; Industry Terms: Not Available to Industry
How to cite: pJFRC2-INS was a gift from Gerald Rubin (Addgene plasmid # 26215 ; http://n2t.net/addgene:26215 ; RRID:Addgene_26215)
