[The description below was written by a language model from this plasmid's Addgene catalogue record.]
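Description:
pJFRC2-INS is an insect expression plasmid built on the pJFRC-MUH backbone (about 10.8 kb without insert) and belongs to a set of vectors developed to refine targeted gene expression in Drosophila. In bacteria it is maintained as a high-copy plasmid under ampicillin selection. The record gives no feature table, so the bacterial origin, any fly transformation marker, integration sites and the full set of regulatory elements are not explicitly documented here.

The payload is a roughly 1.4 kb mCD8::GFP insert, a fusion of the mouse CD8 transmembrane protein to green fluorescent protein. This fusion is widely used as a membrane-targeted fluorescent reporter that outlines cell surfaces and fine processes such as neurites. The insert sits between XhoI and XbaI sites, both of which were retained, so the reporter can be excised or swapped by restriction cloning. The listed sequencing primers are named for hsp70 on the 5′ side and SV40 on the 3′ side. This suggests the coding sequence lies downstream of an hsp70-derived promoter element and upstream of an SV40-derived 3′ region, the usual arrangement for a terminator or polyadenylation signal. The record does not, however, state the promoter or any upstream enhancer or activator binding sites. The "INS" suffix may indicate added insulator elements relative to a parent pJFRC2 construct, but the record does not define it.

As far as the record supports, the plasmid is intended as a reporter construct for visualising cells in Drosophila and for evaluating how vector design affects transgene expression.
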