>Addgene plasmid #26215 | pJFRC2-INS | addgene partial sequence | sequence record 32322 | 26215 with HS_promoter_R (CAGCTGCGCTTGTTTATTTG)
TGTCGCTCCGTAGACGAAGCGCCTCTATTTATACTCCGGCGCTCGACGTCGCTAGCGCTAGAGTCTCCGC
TCGGAGGACAGTACTCCGCTCGGAGGACAGTACTCCGCTCGGAGGACAGTACTCCGCTCGGAGGACAGTA
CTCCGCTCGGAGGACAGTACTCCGACCTGCAGGCATGCCCTAGGGCTAGAGTCTCCGCTCGGAGGACAGT
ACTCCGCTCGGAGGACAGTACTCCGCTCGGAGGACAGTACTCCGCTCGGAGGACAGTACTCCGCTCGGAG
GACAGTACTCCGACCTGCAGGCATGCAAGCTTGCGGCCCTGGCCACGGGTGCGCATGATCGTGCTCCTGT
CGTTGAGGACCCGGCTAGGCTGGCGGGGTTGCCTTACTGGTTAGCAGAATGAATCACCGATACGCGAGCG
AACGTGAAGCGACTGCTGCTGCAAAACGTCTGCGACCTGAGCAACAACATGAATGGTCTTCGGTTTCCGT
GTTTCGTAAAGTCTGGAAACGCGGAAGTCAGCGCCCTGCACCATTATGTTCCGGAGGCGCGCCCTAGTTC
CAGTGAAATCCAAGCATTTTCTAAATTAAATGTATTCTTATTATTATAGTTGTTATTTTTGATATATATA
AACAACACTATTATGCCCACCATTTTTTTGAGATGCATCTACACAAGGAACAAACACTGGATGTCACTTT
CAGTTCAAATTGTAACGCTAATCACTCCGAACAGGTCACAAAAAATTACCTTAAAAAGTCATAATATTAA
ATTAGAATAAATATAGCTGTGAGGGAAATATATACAAATATATTGGAGCAAATAAATTGTACATACAAAT
ATTTATTACTAATTTCTATTGAGACGAAATGAACCACTCGGAACCATTTGAGCGAACCGAATCGCGCGGA
ACTAACGACAGTCGCTCCAAGGTCGTCGAACAAAAG
