>Addgene plasmid #26215 | pJFRC2-INS | addgene partial sequence | sequence record 32323 | 26215 with GFP-R
ATGGATCCGCGGCTGTGGTAGCAGATGAGAGTGATGATCAAGGACAGCAGAAGGGCCACGCAGATTCCGG
CCAAGGGTGCCCAGATGTAAATATCACAGGCGAAGTCCAATCCGGTCCCCTTCACTGAGCCACGGGGCCG
ACAATCTTCTGGTCTCTGGGGCTGAGATGTCCCGGTAGGGTGCACAGGTGAGGGAGTTCGCAGCACTGGC
TTGGTAGTAGTAGAGTTCACTTTCTGAAGGACTGGCACGACAGAACTGAAGTACATCACCGAGTTGCTGA
TGACTGAGCAGAAATAGTAGCCTTCGTTTTCCTTGCTGAACTTGTTCAGGGTGAGAACGTACTTATTATT
CGTGTCCCTCATGGCAGAAAACAGTTTCGACGAATTCAGCTTCTCGTCCCACGTTATCTTGTTGTGGGAT
GAAGCCATATAGACAACGAAGGTGGGCTGGGGGAGTTTGGAGCTGGAGTTCTGGAAGAGCCAAGAGCATC
CTTGCGAAACGGACCCCAACACTTCACATACCAGGTCCACCTTCTGACCAAGTTCGGCGTCCATTTTCTT
TGGAAAGATTCGGAGTTCGGGTGCCTGTGGCTTAGCTTCTCCACTCCCCAGGATAATCGACTCACCCAGC
AGCAGCAGGTTCAGCGACAGAAAGCGGGTCAACGGTGAGGCCATTTTGCTCGAGCCGCGGCCGCCTGAAG
TAAAGGATAAGAATTAGGGTTAGTCGTTTCGGTGTGCCTAGGCATCAGTGGTTGAACCTACCTTTTAGAT
CTATTCAGAGTTCTCTTCTTGTATTCAATAATTACTTCTTGGCAGATTTCAGTAGTTGCAGTTGATTTAC
TTGGTTGCTGGTTACTTTTAATTGATTCACTTTAACTTGCACTTTACTGC
