LOCUS       Exported 12174 bp ds-DNA circular SYN 12-MAY-2021
DEFINITION  synthetic circular DNA
ACCESSION   .
VERSION     .
KEYWORDS    pJFRC2-INS
SOURCE      synthetic DNA construct
  ORGANISM  synthetic DNA construct
REFERENCE   1 (bases 1 to 12174)
  AUTHORS   Pfeiffer BD, Ngo TT, Hibbard KL, Murphy C, Jenett A, Truman JW,
            Rubin GM
  TITLE     Refinement of Tools for Targeted Gene Expression in Drosophila.
  JOURNAL   Genetics. 2010 Aug 9. ():.
  PUBMED    20697123
REFERENCE   2 (bases 1 to 12174)
  AUTHORS   .
  TITLE     Direct Submission
  JOURNAL   Exported May 12, 2021 from SnapGene Server 1.1.58
            http://www.snapgene.com
FEATURES             Location/Qualifiers
     source          1..12174
                     /organism="synthetic DNA construct"
                     /mol_type="other DNA"
     promoter        31..135
                     /gene="bla"
                     /label=AmpR promoter
     CDS             136..996
                     /codon_start=1
                     /gene="bla"
                     /product="beta-lactamase"
                     /label=AmpR
                     /note="confers resistance to ampicillin, carbenicillin, and
                     related antibiotics"
                     /translation="MSIQHFRVALIPFFAAFCLPVFAHPETLVKVKDAEDQLGARVGYI
                     ELDLNSGKILESFRPEERFPMMSTFKVLLCGAVLSRIDAGQEQLGRRIHYSQNDLVEYS
                     PVTEKHLTDGMTVRELCSAAITMSDNTAANLLLTTIGGPKELTAFLHNMGDHVTRLDRW
                     EPELNEAIPNDERDTTMPVAMATTLRKLLTGELLTLASRQQLIDWMEADKVAGPLLRSA
                     LPAGWFIADKSGAGERGSRGIIAALGPDGKPSRIVVIYTTGSQATMDERNRQIAEIGAS
                     LIKHW"
     primer_bind     complement(354..373)
                     /label=Amp-R
                     /note="Ampicillin resistance gene, reverse primer"
     rep_origin      1167..1755
                     /direction=RIGHT
                     /label=ori
                     /note="high-copy-number ColE1/pMB1/pBR322/pUC origin of
                     replication"
     primer_bind     1656..1675
                     /label=pBR322ori-F
                     /note="pBR322 origin, forward primer"
     protein_bind    1842..1911
                     /label=attB
                     /bound_moiety="phage phi-C31 integrase"
                     /note="attB site for the phi-C31 integrase (Groth et al.,
                     2000)"
     primer_bind     complement(2136..2154)
                     /label=pCasper-F
                     /note="Drosophila mini-white gene, reverse primer"
     CDS             join(2606..2677,3079..3352,3427..4081,4143..4458,4662..4793
                     ,4864..5478)
                     /codon_start=1
                     /gene="white"
                     /product="Drosophila white gene eye color pigment"
                     /label=mini-white
                     /note="This is a modified version of the white gene lacking
                     part of the first intron."
                     /translation="MGQEDQELLIRGGSKHPSAEHLNNGDSGAASQSCINQGFGQAKNY
                     GTLRPPSPPEDSGSGSGQLAENLTYAWHNMDIFGAVNQPGSGWRQLVNRTRGLFCNERH
                     IPAPRKHLLKNVCGVAYPGELLAVMGSSGAGKTTLLNALAFRSPQGIQVSPSGMRLLNG
                     QPVDAKEMQARCAYVQQDDLFIGSLTAREHLIFQAMVRMPRHLTYRQRVARVDQVIQEL
                     SLSKCQHTIIGVPGRVKGLSGGERKRLAFASEALTDPPLLICDEPTSGLDSFTAHSVVQ
                     VLKKLSQKGKTVILTIHQPSSELFELFDKILLMAEGRVAFLGTPSEAVDFFSYVGAQCP
                     TNYNPADFYVQVLAVVPGREIESRDRIAKICDNFAISKVARDMEQLLATKNLEKPLEQP
                     ENGYTYKATWFMQFRAVLWRSWLSVLKEPLLVKVRLIQTTMVAILIGLIFLGQQLTQVG
                     VMNINGAIFLFLTNMTFQNVFATINVFTSELPVFMREARSRLYRCDTYFLGKTIAELPL
                     FLTVPLVFTAIAYPMIGLRAGVLHFFNCLALVTLVANVSTSFGYLISCASSSTSMALSV
                     GPPVIIPFLLFGGFFLNSGSVPVYLKWLSYLSWFRYANEGLLINQWADVEPGEISCTSS
                     NTTCPSSGKVILETLNFSAADLPLDYVGLAILIVSFRVLAYLALRLRARRKE"
     protein_bind    6508..6602
                     /label=5X UAS
                     /bound_moiety="GAL4"
                     /note="five tandem copies of the ""ScaI site"" 17-mer
                     CGGAGTACTGTCCTCCG, an upstream activating sequence (UAS)
                     that efficiently binds yeast Gal4 (Webster et al., 1988;
                     Pfeiffer et al., 2010)"
     protein_bind    6636..6730
                     /label=5X UAS
                     /bound_moiety="GAL4"
                     /note="five tandem copies of the ""ScaI site"" 17-mer
                     CGGAGTACTGTCCTCCG, an upstream activating sequence (UAS)
                     that efficiently binds yeast Gal4 (Webster et al., 1988;
                     Pfeiffer et al., 2010)"
     promoter        6761..6999
                     /label=hsp70 promoter
                     /note="Drosophila melanogaster hsp70Bb promoter"
     primer_bind     6946..6967
                     /label=pCasper-hs
                     /note="Drosophila Hsp70 promoter, forward primer"
     intron          7014..7080
                     /label=Mhc intron
                     /note="modified Drosophila myosin heavy chain intron 16
                     (Pfeiffer et al., 2010)"
     CDS             7101..7766
                     /codon_start=1
                     /product="mouse lymphocyte antigen CD8 alpha chain"
                     /label=mCD8
                     /translation="MASPLTRFLSLNLLLLGESIILGSGEAKPQAPELRIFPKKMDAEL
                     GQKVDLVCEVLGSVSQGCSWLFQNSSSKLPQPTFVVYMASSHNKITWDEKLNSSKLFSA
                     MRDTNNKYVLTLNKFSKENEGYYFCSVISNSVMYFSSVVPVLQKVNSTTTKPVLRTPSP
                     VHPTGTSQPQRPEDCRPRGSVKGTGLDFACDIYIWAPLAGICVALLLSLIITLICYHSR
                     "
     CDS             7773..8486
                     /codon_start=1
                     /product="green fluorescent protein"
                     /label=GFP
                     /translation="MSKGEELFTGVVPILVELDGDVNGHKFSVSGEGEGDATYGKLTLK
                     FICTTGKLPVPWPTLVTTLTYGVQCFSRYPDHMKQHDFFKSAMPEGYVQERTIFFKDDG
                     NYKTRAEVKFEGDTLVNRIELKGIDFKEDGNILGHKLEYNYNSHNVYIMADKQKNGIKV
                     NFKIRHNIEDGSVQLADHYQQNTPIGDGPVLLPDNHYLSTQSALSKDPNEKRDHMVLLE
                     FVTAAGITHGMDELYK"
     primer_bind     complement(7803..7831)
                     /label=GFP-R
                     /note="GFP, reverse primer. Does NOT anneal to EGFP"
     primer_bind     8426..8446
                     /label=GFP-F
                     /note="GFP, forward primer. Does NOT anneal to EGFP"
     intron          8573..8638
                     /label=small t intron
                     /note="SV40 (simian virus 40) small t antigen intron"
     CDS             8768..8788
                     /codon_start=1
                     /product="nuclear localization signal of SV40 (simian virus
                     40) large T antigen"
                     /label=SV40 NLS
                     /translation="PKKKRKV"
     polyA_signal    9060..9194
                     /label=SV40 poly(A) signal
                     /note="SV40 polyadenylation signal"
     primer_bind     complement(9097..9116)
                     /label=SV40pA-R
                     /note="SV40 polyA, reverse primer"
     primer_bind     9151..9170
                     /label=EBV-rev
                     /note="SV40 polyA terminator, reverse primer"
     protein_bind    9220..9605
                     /label=gypsy insulator
                     /bound_moiety="Su(Hw), CP190, and Mod(mdg4)67.2"
                     /note="chromatin insulator from Drosophila"
     protein_bind    11656..12041
                     /label=gypsy insulator
                     /bound_moiety="Su(Hw), CP190, and Mod(mdg4)67.2"
                     /note="chromatin insulator from Drosophila"
     primer_bind     complement(12120..12138)
                     /label=pBRforEco
                     /note="pBR322 vectors, upsteam of EcoRI site, forward
                     primer"
ORIGIN
        1 gactcaggtg gcacttttcg gggaaatgtg cgcggaaccc ctatttgttt atttttctaa
       61 atacattcaa atatgtatcc gctcatgaga caataaccct gataaatgct tcaataatat
      121 tgaaaaagga agagtatgag tattcaacat ttccgtgtcg cccttattcc cttttttgcg
      181 gcattttgcc ttcctgtttt tgctcaccca gaaacgctgg tgaaagtaaa agatgctgaa
      241 gatcagttgg gtgcacgagt gggttacatc gaactggatc tcaacagcgg taagatcctt
      301 gagagttttc gccccgaaga acgttttcca atgatgagca cttttaaagt tctgctatgt
      361 ggcgcggtat tatcccgtat tgacgccggg caagagcaac tcggtcgccg catacactat
      421 tctcagaatg acttggttga gtactcacca gtcacagaaa agcatcttac ggatggcatg
      481 acagtaagag aattatgcag tgctgccata accatgagtg ataacactgc ggccaactta
      541 cttctgacaa cgatcggagg accgaaggag ctaaccgctt ttttgcacaa catgggggat
      601 catgtaactc gccttgatcg ttgggaaccg gagctgaatg aagccatacc aaacgacgag
      661 cgtgacacca cgatgcctgt agcaatggca acaacgttgc gcaaactatt aactggcgaa
      721 ctacttactc tagcttcccg gcaacaatta atagactgga tggaggcgga taaagttgca
      781 ggaccacttc tgcgctcggc ccttccggct ggctggttta ttgctgataa atctggagcc
      841 ggtgagcgtg ggtctcgcgg tatcattgca gcactggggc cagatggtaa gccctcccgt
      901 atcgtagtta tctacacgac ggggagtcag gcaactatgg atgaacgaaa tagacagatc
      961 gctgagatag gtgcctcact gattaagcat tggtaactgt cagaccaagt ttactcatat
     1021 atactttaga ttgatttaaa acttcatttt taatttaaaa ggatctaggt gaagatcctt
     1081 tttgataatc tcatgaccaa aatcccttaa cgtgagtttt cgttccactg agcgtcagac
     1141 cccgtagaaa agatcaaagg atcttcttga gatccttttt ttctgcgcgt aatctgctgc
     1201 ttgcaaacaa aaaaaccacc gctaccagcg gtggtttgtt tgccggatca agagctacca
     1261 actctttttc cgaaggtaac tggcttcagc agagcgcaga taccaaatac tgttcttcta
     1321 gtgtagccgt agttaggcca ccacttcaag aactctgtag caccgcctac atacctcgct
     1381 ctgctaatcc tgttaccagt ggctgctgcc agtggcgata agtcgtgtct taccgggttg
     1441 gactcaagac gatagttacc ggataaggcg cagcggtcgg gctgaacggg gggttcgtgc
     1501 acacagccca gcttggagcg aacgacctac accgaactga gatacctaca gcgtgagcta
     1561 tgagaaagcg ccacgcttcc cgaagggaga aaggcggaca ggtatccggt aagcggcagg
     1621 gtcggaacag gagagcgcac gagggagctt ccagggggaa acgcctggta tctttatagt
     1681 cctgtcgggt ttcgccacct ctgacttgag cgtcgatttt tgtgatgctc gtcagggggg
     1741 cggagcctat ggaaaaacgc cagcaacgcg gcctttttac ggttcctggc cttttgctgg
     1801 ccttttgctc acatgttacc gtcgacgatg taggtcacgg tctcgaagcc gcggtgcggg
     1861 tgccagggcg tgcccttggg ctccccgggc gcgtactcca cctcacccat ctggtccatc
     1921 atgatgaacg ggtcgaggtg gcggtagttg atcccggcga acgcgcggcg caccgggaag
     1981 ccctcgccct cgaaaccgct gggcgcggtg gtcacggtga gcacgggacg tgcgacggcg
     2041 tcggcgggtg cggatacgcg gggcagcgtc agcgggttct cgacggtcac ggcgggcatg
     2101 tcgacaagcc gaacatatgg gcgcgcctag tatgtatgta agttaataaa acccattttt
     2161 gcggaaagta gataaaaaaa acattttttt tttttactgc actggatatc attgaactta
     2221 tctgatcagt tttaaattta cttcgatcca agggtatttg atgtaccagg ttctttcgat
     2281 tacctctcac tcaaaatgac attccactca aagtcagcgc tgtttgcctc cttctctgtc
     2341 cacagaaata tcgccgtctc tttcgccgct gcgtccgcta tctctttcgc caccgtttgt
     2401 agcgttacgt agcgtcaatg tccgccttca gttgcatttt gtcagcggtt tcgtgacgaa
     2461 gctccaagcg gtttacgcca tcaattaaac acaaagtgct gtgccaaaac tcctctcgct
     2521 tcttattttt gtttgttttt tgagtgattg gggtggtgat tggttttggg tgggtaagca
     2581 ggggaaagtg tgaaaaatcc cggcaatggg ccaagaggat caggagctat taattcgcgg
     2641 aggcagcaaa cacccatctg ccgagcatct gaacaatgtg agtagtacat gtgcatacat
     2701 cttaagttca cttgatctat aggaactgcg attgcaacat caaattgtat gcggcgtgag
     2761 aactgcgacc cacaaaaatc ccaaaccgca attgcacaaa caaatagtga cacgaaacag
     2821 attattctgg tagctgttct cgctatataa gacaattttt gagatcatat catgatcaag
     2881 acatctaaag gcattcattt tcgactatat tcttttttac aaaaaatata acaaccagat
     2941 attttaagct gatcctagat gcacaaaaaa taaataaaag tataaaccta cttcgtagga
     3001 tacttcgggg tactttttgt tcggggttag atgagcataa cgctagtagt tgatatttga
     3061 gatcccctat cattgcaggg tgacagcgga gcggcttcgc agagctgcat taaccagggc
     3121 ttcgggcagg ccaaaaacta cggcacgctc cggccaccca gtccgccgga ggactccggt
     3181 tcagggagcg gccaactagc cgagaacctc acctatgcct ggcacaatat ggacatcttt
     3241 ggggcggtca atcagccggg ctccggatgg cggcagctgg tcaaccggac acgcggacta
     3301 ttctgcaacg agcgacacat accggcgccc aggaaacatt tgctcaagaa cggtgagttt
     3361 ctattcgcag tcggctgatc tgtgtgaaat cttaataaag ggtccaatta ccaatttgaa
     3421 actcagtttg cggcgtggcc tatccgggcg aacttttggc cgtgatgggc agttccggtg
     3481 ccggaaagac gaccctgctg aatgcccttg cctttcgatc gccgcagggc atccaagtat
     3541 cgccatccgg gatgcgactg ctcaatggcc aacctgtgga cgccaaggag atgcaggcca
     3601 ggtgcgccta tgtccagcag gatgacctct ttatcggctc cctaacggcc agggaacacc
     3661 tgattttcca agccatggtg cggatgccac gacatctgac ctatcggcag cgagtggccc
     3721 gcgtggatca ggtgatccag gagctttcgc tcagcaaatg tcagcacacg atcatcggtg
     3781 tgcccggcag ggtgaaaggt ctgtccggcg gagaaaggaa gcgtctggca ttcgcctccg
     3841 aggctctaac cgatccgccg cttctgatct gcgatgagcc cacctccgga ctggactcct
     3901 ttaccgccca cagcgtcgtc caggtgctga agaagctgtc gcagaagggc aagaccgtca
     3961 tcctgaccat tcatcagccg tcttccgagc tgtttgagct ctttgacaag atccttctga
     4021 tggccgaggg cagggtagct ttcttgggca ctcccagcga agccgtcgac ttcttttcct
     4081 agtgagttcg atgtgtttat taagggtatc tagtattaca taacatctca actcctatcc
     4141 agcgtgggtg cccagtgtcc taccaactac aatccggcgg acttttacgt acaggtgttg
     4201 gccgttgtgc ccggacggga gatcgagtcc cgtgatcgga tcgccaagat atgcgacaat
     4261 tttgccatta gcaaagtagc ccgggatatg gagcagttgt tggccaccaa aaatctggag
     4321 aagccactgg agcagccgga gaatgggtac acctacaagg ccacctggtt catgcagttc
     4381 cgggcggtcc tgtggcgatc ctggctgtcg gtgctcaagg aaccactcct cgtaaaagtg
     4441 cgacttattc agacaacggt gagtggttcc agtggaaaca aatgatataa cgcttacaat
     4501 tcttggaaac aaattcgcta gattttagat agaattgcct gattccacac ccttcttagt
     4561 ttttttcaat gagatgtata gtttatagtt ttgcagaaga taaataaatt tcatttaact
     4621 cgcgaatatt aatgagatgc gagtaacatt ttaatttgca gatggttgcc atcttgattg
     4681 gcctcatctt tttgggccaa caactcacgc aagtgggtgt gatgaatatc aacggagcca
     4741 tcttcctctt cctgaccaac atgacctttc aaaacgtctt tgccacgata aatgtaagtc
     4801 atgtttagaa tacatttgca tttcaataat ttactaactt tctaatgaat cgattcgatt
     4861 taggtgttca cctcagagct gccagttttt atgagggagg cccgaagtcg actttatcgc
     4921 tgtgacacat actttctggg caaaacgatt gccgaattgc cgctttttct cacagtgcca
     4981 ctggtcttca cggcgattgc ctatccgatg atcggactgc gggccggagt gctgcacttc
     5041 ttcaactgcc tggcgctggt cactctggtg gccaatgtgt caacgtcctt cggatatcta
     5101 atatcctgcg ccagctcctc gacctcgatg gcgctgtctg tgggtccgcc ggttatcata
     5161 ccattcctgc tctttggcgg cttcttcttg aactcgggct cggtgccagt atacctcaaa
     5221 tggttgtcgt acctctcatg gttccgttac gccaacgagg gtctgctgat taaccaatgg
     5281 gcggacgtgg agccgggcga aattagctgc acatcgtcga acaccacgtg ccccagttcg
     5341 ggcaaggtca tcctggagac gcttaacttc tccgccgccg atctgccgct ggactacgtg
     5401 ggtctggcca ttctcatcgt gagcttccgg gtgctcgcat atctggctct aagacttcgg
     5461 gcccgacgca aggagtagcc gacatatatc cgaaataact gcttgttttt tttttttacc
     5521 attattacca tcgtgtttac tgtttattgc cccctcaaaa agctaatgta attatatttg
     5581 tgccaataaa aacaagatat gacctataga atacaagtat ttccccttcg aacatcccca
     5641 caagtagact ttggatttgt cttctaacca aaagacttac acacctgcat accttacatc
     5701 aaaaactcgt ttatcgctac ataaaacacc gggatatatt ttttatatac atacttttca
     5761 aatcgcgcgc cctcttcata attcacctcc accacaccac gtttcgtagt tgctctttcg
     5821 ctgtctccca cccgctctcc gcaacacatt caccttttgt tcgacgacct tggagcgact
     5881 gtcgttagtt ccgcgcgatt cggttcgctc aaatggttcc gagtggttca tttcgtctca
     5941 atagaaatta gtaataaata tttgtatgta caatttattt gctccaatat atttgtatat
     6001 atttccctca cagctatatt tattctaatt taatattatg actttttaag gtaatttttt
     6061 gtgacctgtt cggagtgatt agcgttacaa tttgaactga aagtgacatc cagtgtttgt
     6121 tccttgtgta gatgcatctc aaaaaaatgg tgggcataat agtgttgttt atatatatca
     6181 aaaataacaa ctataataat aagaatacat ttaatttaga aaatgcttgg atttcactgg
     6241 aactagggcg cgcctccgga acataatggt gcagggcgct gacttccgcg tttccagact
     6301 ttacgaaaca cggaaaccga agaccattca tgttgttgct caggtcgcag acgttttgca
     6361 gcagcagtcg cttcacgttc gctcgcgtat cggtgattca ttctgctaac cagtaaggca
     6421 accccgccag cctagccggg tcctcaacga caggagcacg atcatgcgca cccgtggcca
     6481 gggccgcaag cttgcatgcc tgcaggtcgg agtactgtcc tccgagcgga gtactgtcct
     6541 ccgagcggag tactgtcctc cgagcggagt actgtcctcc gagcggagta ctgtcctccg
     6601 agcggagact ctagccctag ggcatgcctg caggtcggag tactgtcctc cgagcggagt
     6661 actgtcctcc gagcggagta ctgtcctccg agcggagtac tgtcctccga gcggagtact
     6721 gtcctccgag cggagactct agcgctagcg acgtcgagcg ccggagtata aatagaggcg
     6781 cttcgtctac ggagcgacaa ttcaattcaa acaagcaaag tgaacacgtc gctaagcgaa
     6841 agctaagcaa ataaacaagc gcagctgaac aagctaaaca atctgcagta aagtgcaagt
     6901 taaagtgaat caattaaaag taaccagcaa ccaagtaaat caactgcaac tactgaaatc
     6961 tgccaagaag taattattga atacaagaag agaactctga atagatctaa aaggtaggtt
     7021 caaccactga tgcctaggca caccgaaacg actaacccta attcttatcc tttacttcag
     7081 gcggccgcgg ctcgagcaaa atggcctcac cgttgacccg ctttctgtcg ctgaacctgc
     7141 tgctgctggg tgagtcgatt atcctgggga gtggagaagc taagccacag gcacccgaac
     7201 tccgaatctt tccaaagaaa atggacgccg aacttggtca gaaggtggac ctggtatgtg
     7261 aagtgttggg gtccgtttcg caaggatgct cttggctctt ccagaactcc agctccaaac
     7321 tcccccagcc caccttcgtt gtctatatgg cttcatccca caacaagata acgtgggacg
     7381 agaagctgaa ttcgtcgaaa ctgttttctg ccatgaggga cacgaataat aagtacgttc
     7441 tcaccctgaa caagttcagc aaggaaaacg aaggctacta tttctgctca gtcatcagca
     7501 actcggtgat gtacttcagt tctgtcgtgc cagtccttca gaaagtgaac tctactacta
     7561 ccaagccagt gctgcgaact ccctcacctg tgcaccctac cgggacatct cagccccaga
     7621 gaccagaaga ttgtcggccc cgtggctcag tgaaggggac cggattggac ttcgcctgtg
     7681 atatttacat ctgggcaccc ttggccggaa tctgcgtggc ccttctgctg tccttgatca
     7741 tcactctcat ctgctaccac agccgcggat ccatgagtaa aggagaagaa cttttcactg
     7801 gagttgtccc aattcttgtt gaattagatg gtgatgttaa tgggcacaaa ttttctgtca
     7861 gtggagaggg tgaaggtgat gcaacatacg gaaaacttac ccttaaattt atttgcacta
     7921 ctggaaaact acctgttcca tggccaacac ttgtcactac tttaacttat ggtgttcaat
     7981 gcttttcaag atacccagat catatgaaac agcatgactt tttcaagagt gccatgcccg
     8041 aaggttatgt ccaggaaaga actatatttt tcaaagatga cgggaactac aagacacgtg
     8101 ctgaagtcaa gtttgaaggt gatacccttg ttaatagaat cgagttaaaa ggtattgatt
     8161 ttaaagaaga tggaaacatt cttggacaca aattggaata caactataac tcacacaatg
     8221 tatacatcat ggcagacaaa caaaagaatg gaatcaaagt taacttcaaa attagacaca
     8281 acattgaaga tggaagcgtt caactagcag accattatca acaaaatact ccaattggcg
     8341 atggccctgt ccttttacca gacaaccatt acctgtccac acaatctgcc ctttcgaaag
     8401 atcccaacga aaagagagac cacatggtcc ttcttgagtt tgtaacagct gctgggatta
     8461 cacatggcat ggatgaacta tacaaataat ctagaggatc tttgtgaagg aaccttactt
     8521 ctgtggtgtg acataattgg acaaactacc tacagagatt taaagctcta aggtaaatat
     8581 aaaattttta agtgtataat gtgttaaact actgattcta attgtttgtg tattttagat
     8641 tccaacctat ggaactgatg aatgggagca gtggtggaat gcctttaatg aggaaaacct
     8701 gttttgctca gaagaaatgc catctagtga tgatgaggct actgctgact ctcaacattc
     8761 tactcctcca aaaaagaaga gaaaggtaga agaccccaag gactttcctt cagaattgct
     8821 aagttttttg agtcatgctg tgtttagtaa tagaactctt gcttgctttg ctatttacac
     8881 cacaaaggaa aaagctgcac tgctatacaa gaaaattatg gaaaaatatt tgatgtatag
     8941 tgccttgact agagatcata atcagccata ccacatttgt agaggtttta cttgctttaa
     9001 aaaacctccc acacctcccc ctgaacctga aacataaaat gaatgcaatt gttgttgtta
     9061 acttgtttat tgcagcttat aatggttaca aataaagcaa tagcatcaca aatttcacaa
     9121 ataaagcatt tttttcactg cattctagtt gtggtttgtc caaactcatc aatgtatctt
     9181 atcatgtctg gatcgatctg gccggcctta attaatggcc acgtaataag tgtgcgttga
     9241 atttattcgc aaaaacattg catattttcg gcaaagtaaa attttgttgc ataccttatc
     9301 aaaaaataag tgctgcatac tttttagaga aaccaaataa ttttttattg catacccgtt
     9361 tttaataaaa tacattgcat accctctttt aataaaaaat attgcatact ttgacgaaac
     9421 aaattttcgt tgcataccca ataaaagatt attatattgc atacccgttt ttaataaaat
     9481 acattgcata ccctctttta ataaaaaata ttgcatacgt tgacgaaaca aattttcgtt
     9541 gcatacccaa taaaagatta ttatattgca taccttttct tgccatacca tttagccgat
     9601 caattgtgct cggcaacagt atatttgtgg tgtgccaact agaggtttat cggatgttta
     9661 cagcagtatt gggtttttat tccctttggg tcttaggggg cttggacaag ctctggattc
     9721 tggtcagatg tttgaattgt gaatataagc tctcattcac cgctcgttca atccgacggg
     9781 ataggcgcac tctaccaata gaatttagct cgtgtgtggg cccttatatt tttccccaaa
     9841 cagacataag cgcagcagag ccaaatcgct aatatcggac tatattggca ttgcgctggt
     9901 taagcaagga gtgtacctgc cggtcttata gaatctttag tgtaataagt cactgggcgc
     9961 attaacaata ctgtattggg aggatgtgca tgagttatgc tcattctgca gaaaatagat
    10021 gctggtcaaa tccttactgg agatggcgca ggatttcatt ttgcaattgt ggcatggcac
    10081 cttaggatcg cttgctatac gctaagaccg cagctacatc aggagtccac aaatgcacat
    10141 taggagcgaa tttttacttc tttagatttt tagttctccg atgaaacccc gaaagtcgag
    10201 tggactttgc tttcttatgc tttgagtgtg aaagtaatac ctcacaaatt cgaggtttga
    10261 tcaaggactc ataaggtgag atcctgactg tttacgcctc tagcacggca gcttgcagtg
    10321 tcaatatgtt gcccgatccc tattatagaa tatgagagga atacatatcg agtcggacat
    10381 actcttgtct ctggcgcctg aagtcggtgg gcatcaaata ccagtagaag tccgaggtta
    10441 taatatatat gatctacgtt tctaggtgtt tcgaaggtcg gagggttggg tcgcaggtcg
    10501 agcatcagtt accccgttgt ccccttatac gtttcgcaat acgtggaaag tgctgggctc
    10561 agcgcaggtc caccagcgca ggcatgcttg ggcgcggaga gcagcattgg agaccgcatc
    10621 catcccaagg acagccgcga tcgactggag gccgcgcttt atgattagga tattatgcac
    10681 atagcgagtc cgacttcgcg cgccgtgccg atattgaata gttttcgttt gtggcagata
    10741 gagggtgtcc tgtcaactgt tgggccggat tagtgatgac ggtatagtgt cgttgtacac
    10801 ctttcgtatc taggtagtga caccgacttc atagattcgc aagcgaggga gttgcgatcc
    10861 ccctctctgc ccttcaatac tggaaacatc tcgatatgca aaccgcaacc gtggatcatc
    10921 aggttcgccg acacagacta aggacactac caagcagaac tctggaagtt gacagtgggt
    10981 tggactaccc ggtacacggg ggccgtgggc ggaaatgtcg aaaagttggt gcaccgtatt
    11041 tcttgtatac gcgaactagc actccccttg tcgcgtaccg tacacacagc ccccattcgg
    11101 agccgacctt atgagctacg tgaggcggcg gcgactaacg ctaacgcgcc aacgccttag
    11161 tctcgcacac ctccgtgttg gagcgcaaat gtaagcgtta ggcctgtcaa agcgtcaccg
    11221 aaggggcccc aaaactgaca tgggcttggc cgaaccggcc ggtgggttgg agagatggaa
    11281 cagggccgga ctgcttcagg gttacaatcc ctcaaagtga ttacctgaaa ccgcaggccc
    11341 tctagcggtt tgtactctct acgtccgcag cacctctgtg atgggttcag aggaatcgtg
    11401 gagtcgacct ccgctgacgg caaagaggaa tcgtgctcca gcacacctcg cagataccgg
    11461 cgctctgcgc gaccctgatc catacaggaa cggtcggtgc atgcccgtgc cgaggtctac
    11521 gagttagtac ggaccattag aaaaaagcgt gccgcgcggg tcctccggca gatagtgttg
    11581 gggatgctgg actgtggaaa ccgattcagg ggctacgcgt cggcccctat cccgaggtgc
    11641 cgccgcgctt ctggccacgt aataagtgtg cgttgaattt attcgcaaaa acattgcata
    11701 ttttcggcaa agtaaaattt tgttgcatac cttatcaaaa aataagtgct gcatactttt
    11761 tagagaaacc aaataatttt ttattgcata cccgttttta ataaaataca ttgcataccc
    11821 tcttttaata aaaaatattg catactttga cgaaacaaat tttcgttgca tacccaataa
    11881 aagattatta tattgcatac ccgtttttaa taaaatacat tgcataccct cttttaataa
    11941 aaaatattgc atacgttgac gaaacaaatt ttcgttgcat acccaataaa agattattat
    12001 attgcatacc ttttcttgcc ataccattta gccgatcaat tgtgctcggc aacagtatat
    12061 ttgtggtgtg ccaacattta aatggccggc cgtttaaacg aattcttgaa gacgaaaggg
    12121 cctcgtgata cgcctatttt tataggttaa tgtcatgata ataatggttt ctta
//
